LOCUS       Exported 7223 bp ds-DNA circular SYN 12-MAY-2021
DEFINITION  Encodes a G alpha subunit (GNAl1) containing RLuc8 as an optimal
            component of a BRET2 biosensor for studying heterotrimeric G protein
            dissociation.
ACCESSION   .
VERSION     .
KEYWORDS    pcDNA5/FRT/TO-GAlphai1-RLuc8
SOURCE      synthetic DNA construct
  ORGANISM  synthetic DNA construct
REFERENCE   1 (bases 1 to 7223)
  AUTHORS   Olsen RHJ, DiBerto JF, English JG, Glaudin AM, Krumm BE, Slocum ST,
            Che T, Gavin AC, McCorvy JD, Roth BL, Strachan RT
  TITLE     TRUPATH, an open-source biosensor platform for interrogating the
            GPCR transducerome.
  JOURNAL   Nat Chem Biol. 2020 May 4. pii: 10.1038/s41589-020-0535-8. doi:
            10.1038/s41589-020-0535-8.
  PUBMED    32367019
REFERENCE   2 (bases 1 to 7223)
  AUTHORS   .
  TITLE     Direct Submission
  JOURNAL   Exported May 12, 2021 from SnapGene Server 1.1.58
            http://www.snapgene.com
FEATURES             Location/Qualifiers
     source          1..7223
                     /organism="synthetic DNA construct"
                     /mol_type="other DNA"
     primer_bind     complement(44..63)
                     /label=pRS-marker
                     /note="pRS vectors, use to sequence yeast selectable
                     marker"
     enhancer        235..614
                     /label=CMV enhancer
                     /note="human cytomegalovirus immediate early enhancer"
     promoter        615..818
                     /label=CMV promoter
                     /note="human cytomegalovirus (CMV) immediate early
                     promoter"
     primer_bind     769..789
                     /label=CMV-F
                     /note="Human CMV immediate early promoter, forward primer"
     protein_bind    820..838
                     /gene="tetO"
                     /label=tet operator
                     /bound_moiety="tetracycline repressor TetR"
                     /note="bacterial operator O2 for the tetR and tetA genes"
     protein_bind    841..859
                     /gene="tetO"
                     /label=tet operator
                     /bound_moiety="tetracycline repressor TetR"
                     /note="bacterial operator O2 for the tetR and tetA genes"
     primer_bind     869..893
                     /label=LNCX
                     /note="Human CMV promoter, forward primer"
     CDS             1389..2321
                     /codon_start=1
                     /product="Renilla luciferase"
                     /label=hRluc
                     /note="human codon-optimized"
                     /translation="MASKVYDPEQRKRMITGPQWWARCKQMNVLDSFINYYDSEKHAEN
                     AVIFLHGNATSSYLWRHVVPHIEPVARCIIPDLIGMGKSGKSGNGSYRLLDHYKYLTAW
                     FELLNLPKKIIFVGHDWGAALAFHYAYEHQDRIKAIVHMESVVDVIESWDEWPDIEEDI
                     ALIKSEEGEKMVLENNFFVETVLPSKIMRKLEPEEFAAYLEPFKEKGEVRRPTLSWPRE
                     IPLVKGGKPDVVQIVRNYNAYLRASDDLPKLFIESDPGFFSNAIVEGAKKFPNTEFVKV
                     KGLHFLQEDAPDEMGKYIKSFVERVLKNEQ"
     primer_bind     complement(3175..3192)
                     /label=BGH-rev
                     /note="Bovine growth hormone terminator, reverse primer.
                     Also called BGH reverse"
     polyA_signal    3181..3405
                     /label=bGH poly(A) signal
                     /note="bovine growth hormone polyadenylation signal"
     primer_bind     complement(3538..3557)
                     /label=F1ori-R
                     /note="F1 origin, reverse primer"
     protein_bind    3689..3736
                     /label=FRT
                     /bound_moiety="FLP recombinase from the Saccharomyces
                     cerevisiae 2u plasmid"
                     /note="FLP-mediated recombination occurs in the 8-bp core
                     sequence TCTAGAAA (Turan and Bode, 2011)."
     CDS             3744..4766
                     /codon_start=1
                     /gene="aph(4)-Ia"
                     /product="aminoglycoside phosphotransferase from E. coli"
                     /label=HygR
                     /note="confers resistance to hygromycin"
                     /translation="KKPELTATSVEKFLIEKFDSVSDLMQLSEGEESRAFSFDVGGRGY
                     VLRVNSCADGFYKDRYVYRHFASAALPIPEVLDIGEFSESLTYCISRRAQGVTLQDLPE
                     TELPAVLQPVAEAMDAIAAADLSQTSGFGPFGPQGIGQYTTWRDFICAIADPHVYHWQT
                     VMDDTVSASVAQALDELMLWAEDCPEVRHLVHADFGSNNVLTDNGRITAVIDWSEAMFG
                     DSQYEVANIFFWRPWLACMEQQTRYFERRHPELAGSPRLRAYMLRIGLDQLYQSLVDGN
                     FDDAAWAQGRCDAIVRSGAGTVGRTQIARRSAAVWTDGCVEVLADSGNRRPSTRPRAKE
                     "
     polyA_signal    4896..5017
                     /label=SV40 poly(A) signal
                     /note="SV40 polyadenylation signal"
     primer_bind     complement(4933..4952)
                     /label=SV40pA-R
                     /note="SV40 polyA, reverse primer"
     primer_bind     4987..5006
                     /label=EBV-rev
                     /note="SV40 polyA terminator, reverse primer"
     primer_bind     complement(5066..5082)
                     /label=M13 rev
                     /note="common sequencing primer, one of multiple similar
                     variants"
     primer_bind     complement(5066..5082)
                     /label=M13 Reverse
                     /note="In lacZ gene. Also called M13-rev"
     primer_bind     complement(5079..5101)
                     /label=M13/pUC Reverse
                     /note="In lacZ gene"
     protein_bind    5090..5106
                     /label=lac operator
                     /bound_moiety="lac repressor encoded by lacI"
                     /note="The lac repressor binds to the lac operator to
                     inhibit transcription in E. coli. This inhibition can be
                     relieved by adding lactose or
                     isopropyl-beta-D-thiogalactopyranoside (IPTG)."
     promoter        complement(5114..5144)
                     /label=lac promoter
                     /note="promoter for the E. coli lac operon"
     protein_bind    5159..5180
                     /label=CAP binding site
                     /bound_moiety="E. coli catabolite activator protein"
                     /note="CAP binding activates transcription in the presence
                     of cAMP."
     primer_bind     complement(5297..5314)
                     /label=L4440
                     /note="L4440 vector, forward primer"
     rep_origin      complement(5468..6056)
                     /direction=LEFT
                     /label=ori
                     /note="high-copy-number ColE1/pMB1/pBR322/pUC origin of
                     replication"
     primer_bind     complement(5548..5567)
                     /label=pBR322ori-F
                     /note="pBR322 origin, forward primer"
     CDS             complement(6227..7087)
                     /codon_start=1
                     /gene="bla"
                     /product="beta-lactamase"
                     /label=AmpR
                     /note="confers resistance to ampicillin, carbenicillin, and
                     related antibiotics"
                     /translation="MSIQHFRVALIPFFAAFCLPVFAHPETLVKVKDAEDQLGARVGYI
                     ELDLNSGKILESFRPEERFPMMSTFKVLLCGAVLSRIDAGQEQLGRRIHYSQNDLVEYS
                     PVTEKHLTDGMTVRELCSAAITMSDNTAANLLLTTIGGPKELTAFLHNMGDHVTRLDRW
                     EPELNEAIPNDERDTTMPVAMATTLRKLLTGELLTLASRQQLIDWMEADKVAGPLLRSA
                     LPAGWFIADKSGAGERGSRGIIAALGPDGKPSRIVVIYTTGSQATMDERNRQIAEIGAS
                     LIKHW"
     primer_bind     6850..6869
                     /label=Amp-R
                     /note="Ampicillin resistance gene, reverse primer"
     promoter        complement(7088..7192)
                     /gene="bla"
                     /label=AmpR promoter
ORIGIN
        1 gacggatcgg gagatctccc gatcccctat ggtgcactct cagtacaatc tgctctgatg
       61 ccgcatagtt aagccagtat ctgctccctg cttgtgtgtt ggaggtcgct gagtagtgcg
      121 cgagcaaaat ttaagctaca acaaggcaag gcttgaccga caattgcatg aagaatctgc
      181 ttagggttag gcgttttgcg ctgcttcgcg atgtacgggc cagatatacg cgttgacatt
      241 gattattgac tagttattaa tagtaatcaa ttacggggtc attagttcat agcccatata
      301 tggagttccg cgttacataa cttacggtaa atggcccgcc tggctgaccg cccaacgacc
      361 cccgcccatt gacgtcaata atgacgtatg ttcccatagt aacgccaata gggactttcc
      421 attgacgtca atgggtggag tatttacggt aaactgccca cttggcagta catcaagtgt
      481 atcatatgcc aagtacgccc cctattgacg tcaatgacgg taaatggccc gcctggcatt
      541 atgcccagta catgacctta tgggactttc ctacttggca gtacatctac gtattagtca
      601 tcgctattac catggtgatg cggttttggc agtacatcaa tgggcgtgga tagcggtttg
      661 actcacgggg atttccaagt ctccacccca ttgacgtcaa tgggagtttg ttttggcacc
      721 aaaatcaacg ggactttcca aaatgtcgta acaactccgc cccattgacg caaatgggcg
      781 gtaggcgtgt acggtgggag gtctatataa gcagagctct ccctatcagt gatagagatc
      841 tccctatcag tgatagagat cgtcgacgag ctcgtttagt gaaccgtcag atcgcctgga
      901 gacgccatcc acgctgtttt gacctccata gaagacaccg ggaccgatcc agcctccgga
      961 ctctagcgtt taaacttaag cttggtaccg agctcggatc cactagtcca gtgtggtgga
     1021 attctgcaga tatcaccacc gccagctcct ccctggccaa ggacacttca tcgaccggtg
     1081 agaacctgta cttccagcta atgggctgca cgctgagcgc cgaggacaag gcggcggtgg
     1141 agcggagtaa gatgatcgac cgcaacctcc gtgaggacgg cgagaaggcg gcgcgcgagg
     1201 tcaagctgct gctgctcggt gctggtgaat ctggtaaaag tacaattgtg aagcagatga
     1261 aaattatcca tgaagctggt tattcagaag aggagtgtaa acaatacaaa gcagtggtct
     1321 acagtaacac catccagtca attattgcta tcattagggc tatggggagg tctggtggtg
     1381 gtggatccat ggcttccaag gtgtacgacc ccgagcaacg caaacgcatg atcactgggc
     1441 ctcagtggtg ggctcgctgc aagcaaatga acgtgctgga ctccttcatc aactactatg
     1501 attccgagaa gcacgccgag aacgccgtga tttttctgca tggtaacgct acctccagct
     1561 acctgtggag gcacgtcgtg cctcacatcg agcccgtggc tagatgcatc atccctgatc
     1621 tgatcggaat gggtaagtcc ggcaagagcg ggaatggctc atatcgcctc ctggatcact
     1681 acaagtacct caccgcttgg ttcgagctgc tgaaccttcc aaagaaaatc atctttgtgg
     1741 gccacgactg gggggctgct ctggcctttc actacgccta cgagcaccaa gacaggatca
     1801 aggccatcgt ccatatggag agtgtcgtgg acgtgatcga gtcctgggac gagtggcctg
     1861 acatcgagga ggatatcgcc ctgatcaaga gcgaagaggg cgagaaaatg gtgcttgaga
     1921 ataacttctt cgtcgagacc gtgctcccaa gcaagatcat gcggaaactg gagcctgagg
     1981 agttcgctgc ctacctggag ccattcaagg agaagggcga ggttagacgg cctaccctct
     2041 cctggcctcg cgagatccct ctcgttaagg gaggcaagcc cgacgtcgtc cagattgtcc
     2101 gcaactacaa cgcctacctt cgggccagcg acgatctgcc taagctgttc atcgagtccg
     2161 accctgggtt cttttccaac gctattgtcg agggagctaa gaagttccct aacaccgagt
     2221 tcgtgaaggt gaagggcctc cacttcctcc aggaggacgc tccagatgaa atgggtaagt
     2281 acatcaagag cttcgtggag cgcgtgctga agaacgagca gagcggagga ggcggcagtt
     2341 tgaagataga ctttggtgac tcagcccggg cggatgatgc acgccaactc tttgtgctag
     2401 ctggagctgc tgaagaaggc tttatgactg cagaacttgc tggagttata aagagattgt
     2461 ggaaagatag tggtgtacaa gcctgtttca acagatcccg agagtaccag cttaatgatt
     2521 ctgcagcata ctatttgaat gacttggaca gaatagctca accaaattac atcccgactc
     2581 aacaagatgt tctcagaact agagtgaaaa ctacaggaat tgttgaaacc cattttactt
     2641 tcaaagatct tcattttaaa atgtttgatg tgggaggtca gagatctgag cggaagaagt
     2701 ggattcattg cttcgaagga gtgacggcga tcatcttctg tgtagcactg agtgactacg
     2761 acctggttct agctgaagat gaagaaatga accgaatgca tgaaagcatg aaattgtttg
     2821 acagcatatg taacaacaag tggtttacag atacatccat tatacttttt ctaaacaaga
     2881 aggatctctt tgaagaaaaa atcaaaaaga gccctctcac tatatgctat ccagaatatg
     2941 caggatcaaa cacatatgaa gaggcagctg catatattca atgtcagttt gaagacctca
     3001 ataaaagaaa ggacacaaag gaaatataca cccacttcac atgtgccaca gatactaaga
     3061 atgtgcagtt tgtttttgat gctgtaacag atgtcatcat aaaaaataat ctaaaagatt
     3121 gtggtctctt ttaatagctc gagtctagag ggcccgttta aacccgctga tcagcctcga
     3181 ctgtgccttc tagttgccag ccatctgttg tttgcccctc ccccgtgcct tccttgaccc
     3241 tggaaggtgc cactcccact gtcctttcct aataaaatga ggaaattgca tcgcattgtc
     3301 tgagtaggtg tcattctatt ctggggggtg gggtggggca ggacagcaag ggggaggatt
     3361 gggaagacaa tagcaggcat gctggggatg cggtgggctc tatggcttct gaggcggaaa
     3421 gaaccagctg gggctctagg gggtatcccc nnnnnnnnnn nnnnnnnnnn nnnnnnnnnn
     3481 nnnnnnnnnn nnnnnnnnnn nnnnnnnnnn nnnnnnnnnn nnnnnnnnnn nnnnnnnnnn
     3541 nnnnnnnnnn nnnnnnnnnn nnnnnnnnnn nnnncnnnnn nnnnnnnnnn nnnnnnnnnn
     3601 nnnnnnnnnn nnnnnnnnnn nnnnnnnnnn nnnnnnnnnn nnnnnnnnnn nnnnnnnnnn
     3661 nnnnnnaggg tgatggttca cgtacctaga agttcctatt ccgaagttcc tattctctag
     3721 aaagtatagg aacttccttg gccaaaaagc ctgaactcac cgcgacgtct gtcgagaagt
     3781 ttctgatcga aaagttcgac agcgtctccg acctgatgca gctctcggag ggcgaagaat
     3841 ctcgtgcttt cagcttcgat gtaggagggc gtggatatgt cctgcgggta aatagctgcg
     3901 ccgatggttt ctacaaagat cgttatgttt atcggcactt tgcatcggcc gcgctcccga
     3961 ttccggaagt gcttgacatt ggggaattca gcgagagcct gacctattgc atctcccgcc
     4021 gtgcacaggg tgtcacgttg caagacctgc ctgaaaccga actgcccgct gttctgcagc
     4081 cggtcgcgga ggccatggat gcgatcgctg cggccgatct tagccagacg agcgggttcg
     4141 gcccattcgg accgcaagga atcggtcaat acactacatg gcgtgatttc atatgcgcga
     4201 ttgctgatcc ccatgtgtat cactggcaaa ctgtgatgga cgacaccgtc agtgcgtccg
     4261 tcgcgcaggc tctcgatgag ctgatgcttt gggccgagga ctgccccgaa gtccggcacc
     4321 tcgtgcacgc ggatttcggc tccaacaatg tcctgacgga caatggccgc ataacagcgg
     4381 tcattgactg gagcgaggcg atgttcgggg attcccaata cgaggtcgcc aacatcttct
     4441 tctggaggcc gtggttggct tgtatggagc agcagacgcg ctacttcgag cggaggcatc
     4501 cggagcttgc aggatcgccg cggctccggg cgtatatgct ccgcattggt cttgaccaac
     4561 tctatcagag cttggttgac ggcaatttcg atgatgcagc ttgggcgcag ggtcgatgcg
     4621 acgcaatcgt ccgatccgga gccgggactg tcgggcgtac acaaatcgcc cgcagaagcg
     4681 cggccgtctg gaccgatggc tgtgtagaag tactcgccga tagtggaaac cgacgcccca
     4741 gcactcgtcc gagggcaaag gaatagcacg tactacgaga tttcgattcc accgccgcct
     4801 tctatgaaag gttgggcttc ggaatcgttt tccgggacgc cggctggatg atcctccagc
     4861 gcggggatct catgctggag ttcttcgccc accccaactt gtttattgca gcttataatg
     4921 gttacaaata aagcaatagc atcacaaatt tcacaaataa agcatttttt tcactgcatt
     4981 ctagttgtgg tttgtccaaa ctcatcaatg tatcttatca tgtctgtata ccgtcgacct
     5041 ctagctagag cttggcgtaa tcatggtcat agctgtttcc tgtgtgaaat tgttatccgc
     5101 tcacaattcc acacaacata cgagccggaa gcataaagtg taaagcctgg ggtgcctaat
     5161 gagtgagcta actcacatta attgcgttgc gctcactgcc cgctttccag tcgggaaacc
     5221 tgtcgtgcca gctgcattaa tgaatcggcc aacgcgcggg gagaggcggt ttgcgtattg
     5281 ggcgctcttc cgcttcctcg ctcactgact cgctgcgctc ggtcgttcgg ctgcggcgag
     5341 cggtatcagc tcactcaaag gcggtaatac ggttatccac agaatcaggg gataacgcag
     5401 gaaagaacat gtgagcaaaa ggccagcaaa aggccaggaa ccgtaaaaag gccgcgttgc
     5461 tggcgttttt ccataggctc cgcccccctg acgagcatca caaaaatcga cgctcaagtc
     5521 agaggtggcg aaacccgaca ggactataaa gataccaggc gtttccccct ggaagctccc
     5581 tcgtgcgctc tcctgttccg accctgccgc ttaccggata cctgtccgcc tttctccctt
     5641 cgggaagcgt ggcgctttct catagctcac gctgtaggta tctcagttcg gtgtaggtcg
     5701 ttcgctccaa gctgggctgt gtgcacgaac cccccgttca gcccgaccgc tgcgccttat
     5761 ccggtaacta tcgtcttgag tccaacccgg taagacacga cttatcgcca ctggcagcag
     5821 ccactggtaa caggattagc agagcgaggt atgtaggcgg tgctacagag ttcttgaagt
     5881 ggtggcctaa ctacggctac actagaagaa cagtatttgg tatctgcgct ctgctgaagc
     5941 cagttacctt cggaaaaaga gttggtagct cttgatccgg caaacaaacc accgctggta
     6001 gcggtggttt ttttgtttgc aagcagcaga ttacgcgcag aaaaaaagga tctcaagaag
     6061 atcctttgat cttttctacg gggtctgacg ctcagtggaa cgaaaactca cgttaaggga
     6121 ttttggtcat gagattatca aaaaggatct tcacctagat ccttttaaat taaaaatgaa
     6181 gttttaaatc aatctaaagt atatatgagt aaacttggtc tgacagttac caatgcttaa
     6241 tcagtgaggc acctatctca gcgatctgtc tatttcgttc atccatagtt gcctgactcc
     6301 ccgtcgtgta gataactacg atacgggagg gcttaccatc tggccccagt gctgcaatga
     6361 taccgcgaga cccacgctca ccggctccag atttatcagc aataaaccag ccagccggaa
     6421 gggccgagcg cagaagtggt cctgcaactt tatccgcctc catccagtct attaattgtt
     6481 gccgggaagc tagagtaagt agttcgccag ttaatagttt gcgcaacgtt gttgccattg
     6541 ctacaggcat cgtggtgtca cgctcgtcgt ttggtatggc ttcattcagc tccggttccc
     6601 aacgatcaag gcgagttaca tgatccccca tgttgtgcaa aaaagcggtt agctccttcg
     6661 gtcctccgat cgttgtcaga agtaagttgg ccgcagtgtt atcactcatg gttatggcag
     6721 cactgcataa ttctcttact gtcatgccat ccgtaagatg cttttctgtg actggtgagt
     6781 actcaaccaa gtcattctga gaatagtgta tgcggcgacc gagttgctct tgcccggcgt
     6841 caatacggga taataccgcg ccacatagca gaactttaaa agtgctcatc attggaaaac
     6901 gttcttcggg gcgaaaactc tcaaggatct taccgctgtt gagatccagt tcgatgtaac
     6961 ccactcgtgc acccaactga tcttcagcat cttttacttt caccagcgtt tctgggtgag
     7021 caaaaacagg aaggcaaaat gccgcaaaaa agggaataag ggcgacacgg aaatgttgaa
     7081 tactcatact cttccttttt caatattatt gaagcattta tcagggttat tgtctcatga
     7141 gcggatacat atttgaatgt atttagaaaa ataaacaaat aggggttccg cgcacatttc
     7201 cccgaaaagt gccacctgac gtc
//
