[The description below was written by a language model from this plasmid's Addgene catalogue record and the feature table of its GenBank file.]
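Description:
pcDNA5/FRT/TO-GAlphai1-RLuc8 is a 7.2 kb mammalian expression plasmid built on the Invitrogen pcDNA5/FRT/TO backbone. It is maintained in E. coli at high copy through a ColE1/pUC-type origin and selected with ampicillin via the bla gene. Expression of the insert is driven by the human CMV immediate-early enhancer and promoter, followed by two tet operator sites and terminated by the bovine growth hormone polyadenylation signal. The operators allow TetR to repress transcription in cells that express the repressor, giving tetracycline-inducible expression, while in cells lacking TetR the promoter behaves constitutively. Downstream, an FRT site sits directly in front of a hygromycin resistance coding sequence with an SV40 poly(A) signal. No promoter is annotated for this marker. The layout fits the usual design, in which FLP-mediated integration at a genomic FRT site places the gene behind a resident promoter, allowing hygromycin selection of isogenic stable lines.

The roughly 2 kb insert, assembled by Gibson cloning, encodes human Gαi1 (GNAI1) with the Renilla luciferase variant RLuc8 inserted internally at amino acid position 91, flanked on each side by SGGGGS linkers. The feature table annotates only the luciferase portion, labelled as human codon-optimized Renilla luciferase, and the surrounding Gα coding sequence is unannotated. The fusion serves as the luminescent donor of a BRET2 biosensor from the TRUPATH platform. Loss of energy transfer from the Gα-RLuc8 donor to an acceptor supplied on other constructs reports heterotrimeric G protein dissociation, which allows GPCR coupling to this transducer to be measured. The plasmid was generated under a programme developing tools for understudied druggable protein families.
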