Addgene plasmid #140973: pcDNA5/FRT/TO-GAlphai1-RLuc8
Purpose: Encodes a G alpha subunit (GNAl1) containing RLuc8 as an optimal component of a BRET2 biosensor for studying heterotrimeric G protein dissociation
Depositing lab: Bryan Roth. Publication: TRUPATH, an open-source biosensor platform for interrogating the GPCR transducerome. Olsen RHJ, DiBerto JF, English JG, Glaudin AM, Krumm BE, Slocum ST, Che T, Gavin AC, McCorvy JD, Roth BL, Strachan RT. Nat Chem Biol. 2020 May 4. pii: 10.1038/s41589-020-0535-8. doi: 10.1038/s41589-020-0535-8. PubMed 32367019.
Backbone
  Vector backbone: pcDNA5/FRT/TO
  Backbone manufacturer: Invitrogen
  Backbone size w/o insert (bp): 5203
  Vector type: Mammalian Expression, Synthetic Biology
  Selectable markers: Hygromycin
Growth in bacteria
  Bacterial resistance: Ampicillin, 100 μg/mL
  Growth temperature: 37°C
  Growth strain: NEB Stable
  Copy number: High Copy
Gene/Insert
  Gene/Insert name: GAlphai1-RLuc8 (alt name: GNAI1)
  Species: H. sapiens (human)
  Insert size (bp): 2034
  Mutation: RLuc8 and flanking SGGGGS linkers have been inserted at amino acid position 91 of the alpha subunit
  Entrez Gene: GNAI1 (a.k.a. Gi, HG1B, NEDHISB)
  Promoter: CMV
  Cloning method: Gibson Cloning
  Sequencing primers: 5′ CGCAAATGGGCGGTAGGCGTG; 3′ TAGAAGGCACAGTCGAGG
Terms and licenses: Academic/Nonprofit Terms; Industry Terms: Not Available to Industry
Depositor comments: These plasmids were generated as part of the Illuminating the Druggable Genome (IDG) program sponsored by the NIH Common Fund. The goal of this program is to identify, gather, and distribute information and resources for proteins that currently are not well-studied yet belong to commonly drug-targeted protein families: protein kinases, non-olfactory G-protein coupled receptors (GPCRs), and ion channels. The IDG program is designed to develop fundamental research tools for understudied proteins, elucidate their function, and disseminate the IDG-related resources and data to the greater scientific community.
How to cite: pcDNA5/FRT/TO-GAlphai1-RLuc8 was a gift from Bryan Roth (Addgene plasmid # 140973 ; http://n2t.net/addgene:140973 ; RRID:Addgene_140973)
